Addgene plasmid #240220: pLV[Exp]-Hygro-hTNNT2-FUUCIplex
Purpose: Multiplexable FUCCI sensor (FUCCIplex). The hTNNT2 promoter drives the expression of the fluorescent sensor.
Depositing lab: Francesco Pasqualini. Depositing organization: Universita degli Studi di Pavia. Publication: CALIPERS: Cell cycle-aware live imaging for phenotyping experiments and regeneration studies. Di Sante M, Pezzotti M, Zimmermann J, Enrico A, Deschamps J, Balmas E, Becca S, Reali A, Bertero A, Jug F, Pasqualini FS. bioRxiv 2024.12.19.629259 10.1101/2024.12.19.629259.
Backbone
  Vector backbone: pLenti-Hygro
  Backbone manufacturer: VectorBuilder
  Backbone size w/o insert (bp): 8340
  Total vector size (bp): 10759
  Vector type: Mammalian Expression, Lentiviral
  Selectable markers: Hygromycin
Growth in bacteria
  Bacterial resistance: Ampicillin, 100 μg/mL
  Growth temperature: 37°C
  Growth strain: Top10
  Copy number: High Copy
Gene/Insert
  Gene/Insert name: FUCCIplex
  Species: Synthetic
  Insert size (bp): 2418
  Promoter: hTNNT2
  Cloning method: Unknown
  Sequencing primers: 5′ GCCCACATGCCTGCTTAAAG
Resource information
  A portion of this plasmid was derived from a plasmid made by: VectorBuilder
Terms and licenses: Academic/Nonprofit Terms; Industry Terms: Not Available to Industry
Depositor comments: Please visit https://doi.org/10.1101/2024.12.19.629259 for bioRxiv preprint.
How to cite: pLV[Exp]-Hygro-hTNNT2-FUUCIplex was a gift from Francesco Pasqualini (Addgene plasmid # 240220 ; http://n2t.net/addgene:240220 ; RRID:Addgene_240220)
