[The description below was written by a language model from this plasmid's Addgene catalogue record and pLannotate feature annotations shown in this document.]
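Description:
pLV[Exp]-Hygro-hTNNT2-FUUCIplex is a 10.8 kb third-generation-style, self-inactivating HIV-1 lentiviral expression vector built on a commercial pLenti-Hygro backbone. In bacteria it is maintained at high copy through a ColE1/pUC-type origin with ampicillin resistance, and the backbone also carries an f1 origin and an SV40 origin. The viral genome is transcribed from an RSV promoter fused to a truncated 5' LTR, followed by the Ψ packaging signal with a partial gag sequence, the Rev response element for Rev-dependent nuclear export, and the cPPT/CTS. It ends in a ΔU3 3' LTR, which inactivates LTR promoter activity after integration, followed by an SV40 polyadenylation signal.

The payload is FUCCIplex, a synthetic 2.4 kb two-colour cell cycle reporter described as a multiplexable FUCCI sensor. The annotated coding regions run in the order mTurquoise2 (cyan), the Cdt1(30-120) degron, miRFP670 (near-infrared, biliverdin-dependent) and the Geminin(1-110) degron. This matches the FUCCI principle: the Cdt1-tagged fluorophore accumulates in G1, while the Geminin-tagged one accumulates in S/G2/M. How the two halves are linked or separated is not annotated. The cassette sits between Gateway attB1 and attB2 sites. The catalogue entry gives human TNNT2 (cardiac troponin T) as the promoter; it is not annotated in the feature table but presumably occupies the unannotated stretch between attB4 and attB1. This promoter would be expected to restrict sensor expression to cardiomyocyte-type cells.

A WPRE downstream of the sensor enhances transcript expression, and a separate mouse PGK promoter drives the hygromycin phosphotransferase gene for selecting transduced mammalian cells. The vector is intended for live imaging of cell cycle state, leaving the green and red channels free for other reporters.
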