Features (pLannotate 1.2.2; 32 found; start..end, strand, type, name):
     34..151     -  misc_feature   cPPT/CTS: central polypurine tract and central termination sequence of HIV-1
    169..269     -  CDS            Rev (fragment): human immunodeficiency virus 1 (HIV-1) Rev protein; rev; enhances nuclear export of unspliced and incompletely spliced viral mRNAs
    646..879     -  misc_feature   RRE: The Rev response element (RRE) of HIV-1 allows for Rev-dependent mRNA export from the nucleus to the cytoplasm.
   1025..1388    -  CDS            HIV-1 gag (fragment): gag protein from human immunodeficiency virus 1; gag
   1372..1497    -  misc_feature   HIV-1 Ψ: packaging signal of human immunodeficiency virus type 1
   1544..1724    -  LTR            5' LTR (truncated): truncated 5' long terminal repeat (LTR) from HIV-1
   1725..1951    -  promoter       RSV promoter: Rous sarcoma virus enhancer/promoter
   1979..1997    -  promoter       T3 promoter: promoter for bacteriophage T3 RNA polymerase
   2040..2062    -  protein_bind   lac operator (fragment): The lac repressor binds to the lac operator to inhibit transcription in E. coli. This inhibition can be relieved by adding lactose or isopropyl-β-D-thiogalactopyranoside (IPTG). lac repressor encoded by lacI
   2066..2096    -  promoter       lac promoter: promoter for the E. coli lac operon
   2111..2132    -  protein_bind   CAP binding site: CAP binding activates transcription in the presence of cAMP. E. coli catabolite activator protein
   2145..2237    -  CDS            lacI (fragment): lac repressor; lacI; The lac repressor binds to the lac operator to inhibit transcription in E. coli. This inhibition can be relieved by adding lactose or isopropyl-β-D-thiogalactopyranoside (IPTG).
   2420..3008    -  rep_origin     ori: high-copy-number ColE1/pMB1/pBR322/pUC origin of replication
   3179..4039    -  CDS            AmpR: β-lactamase; bla; confers resistance to ampicillin, carbenicillin, and related antibiotics
   4040..4144    -  promoter       AmpR promoter: bla
   4197..4625    -  rep_origin     f1 ori (sequence partly withheld): f1 bacteriophage origin of replication; arrow indicates direction of (+) strand synthesis
   4630..4785    -  CDS            lacZα (fragment): LacZα fragment of β-galactosidase; lacZ fragment
   4793..4811    +  promoter       T7 promoter: promoter for bacteriophage T7 RNA polymerase
   4832..4967    -  rep_origin     SV40 ori: SV40 origin of replication
   5007..5128    -  polyA_signal   SV40 poly(A) signal: SV40 polyadenylation signal
   5200..5433    -  LTR            3' LTR (ΔU3): self-inactivating 3' long terminal repeat (LTR) from HIV-1
   5435..5512    -  CDS            nef (fragment): NEF_HV1Z2 - Experimental evidence at protein level: Swiss-Prot protein existence level 1. Extracellular Nef protein targets CD4(+) T-lymphocytes for apoptosis by interacting with CXCR4 surface receptors. From Human immunodeficiency virus type 1 group M subtype D (isolate Z2/CDC-Z34) (HIV-1).
   5508..6530    -  CDS            hph: KHYB_ECOLX - Experimental evidence at protein level: Swiss-Prot protein existence level 1. The aminoglycoside phosphotransferases achieve inactivation of their antibiotic substrates by phosphorylation. Only phosphorylates hygromycin and closely related compounds such as demethyl analogs and destomycin. From Escherichia coli.
   6547..7046    -  promoter       PGK promoter: mouse phosphoglycerate kinase 1 promoter
   7077..7665    -  misc_feature   WPRE: woodchuck hepatitis virus posttranscriptional regulatory element
   7683..7707    +  protein_bind   attB2: mutant version of attB; recombination site for the Gateway® BP reaction BP Clonase™
   7711..8040    -  CDS            Gem1 (1-110): degron consisting of residues 1-110 of human Geminin (Zielke and Edgar, 2015)
   8071..9015    -  CDS            miRFP670: miRFP670 is a basic (constitutively fluorescent) near ir fluorescent protein published in 2016, derived from Rhodopseudomonas palustris. It has low acid sensitivity. It requires the cofactor biliverdin for fluorescence.
   9082..9354    -  CDS            Cdt1 (30-120): degron consisting of residues 30-120 of human Cdt1 (Zielke and Edgar, 2015)
   9409..10125   -  CDS            mTurquoise2: mTurquoise2 is a basic (constitutively fluorescent) cyan fluorescent protein published in 2012, derived from Aequorea victoria. It is reported to be a rapidly-maturing monomer with very low acid sensitivity.
  10135..10155   -  protein_bind   attB1: mutant version of attB; core recombination site for the Gateway® BP reaction BP Clonase™
  10755..16      -  protein_bind   attB4 (across the origin): mutant version of attB; core recombination site for the Gateway® BP reaction BP Clonase™
>Addgene plasmid #240220 | pLV[Exp]-Hygro-hTNNT2-FUUCIplex | addgene full sequence | sequence record 492993 | Addgene NGS Result
TTTCTATACAAAGTTGATCCGATAATCACTAGTAAAATTTTGAATTTTTGTAATTTGTTTTTGTAATTCT
TTAGTTTGTATGTCTGTTGCTATTATGTCTACTATTCTTTCCCCTGCACTGTACCCCCCAATCCCCCCTT
TTCTTTTAAAAGCTAGCGATACCGTCGAGATCCGTTCACTAATCGAATGGATCTGTCTCTGTCTCTCTCT
CCACCTTCTTCTTCTATTCCTTCGGGCCTGTCGGGTCCCCTCGGGGTTGGGAGGTGGGTCTGAAACGATA
ATGGTGAATATCCCTGCCTAACTCTATTCACTATAGAAAGTACAGCAAAAACTATTCTTAAACCTACCAA
GCCTCCTACTATCATTATGAATAATTTTATATACCACAGCCAATTTGTTATGTTAAACCAATTCCACAAA
CTTGCCCATTTATCTAATTCCAATAATTCTTGTTCATTCTTTTCTTGCTGGTTTTGCGATTCTTCAATTA
AGGAGTGTATTAAGCTTGTGTAATTGTTAATTTCTCTGTCCCACTCCATCCAGGTCGTGTGATTCCAAAT
CTGTTCCAGAGATTTATTACTCCAACTAGCATTCCAAGGCACAGCAGTGGTGCAAATGAGTTTTCCAGAG
CAACCCCAAATCCCCAGGAGCTGTTGATCCTTTAGGTATCTTTCCACAGCCAGGATTCTTGCCTGGAGCT
GCTTGATGCCCCAGACTGTGAGTTGCAACAGATGCTGTTGCGCCTCAATAGCCCTCAGCAAATTGTTCTG
CTGCTGCACTATACCAGACAATAATTGTCTGGCCTGTACCGTCAGCGTCATTGACGCTGCGCCCATAGTG
CTTCCTGCTGCTCCCAAGAACCCAAGGAACAAAGCTCCTATTCCCACTGCTCTTTTTTCTCTCTGCACCA
CTCTTCTCTTTGCCTTGGTGGGTGCTACTCCTAATGGTTCAATTTTTACTACTTTATATTTATATAATTC
ACTTCTCCAATTGTCCCTCATATCTCCTCCTCCAGGTCTGAAGATCAGCGGCCGCTTGCTGTGCGGTGGT
CTTACTTTTGTTTTGCTCTTCCTCTATCTTGTCTAAAGCTTCCTTGGTGTCTTTTATCTCTATCCTTTGA
TGCACACAATAGAGGGTTGCTACTGTATTATATAATGATCTAAGTTCTTCTGATCCTGTCTGAAGGGATG
GTTGTAGCTGTCCCAGTATTTGTCTACAGCCTTCTGATGTTTCTAACAGGCCAGGATTAACTGCGAATCG
TTCTAGCTCCCTGCTTGCCCATACTATATGTTTTAATTTATATTTTTTCTTTCCCCCTGGCCTTAACCGA
ATTTTTTCCCATCGCGATCTAATTCTCCCCCGCTTAATACTGACGCTCTCGCACCCATCTCTCTCCTTCT
AGCCTCCGCTAGTCAAAATTTTTGGCGTACTCACCAGTCGCCGCCCCTCGCCTCTTGCCGTGCGCGCTTC
AGCAAGCCGAGTCCTGCGTCGAGAGAGCTCCTCTGGTTTCCCTTTCGCTTTCAAGTCCCTGTTCGGGCGC
CACTGCTAGAGATTTTCCACACTGACTAAAAGGGTCTGAGGGATCTCTAGTTACCAGAGTCACACAACAG
ACGGGCACACACTACTTGAAGCACTCAAGGCAAGCTTTATTGAGGCTTAAGCAGTGGGTTCCCTAGTTAG
CCAGAGAGCTCCCAGGCTCAGATCTGGTCTAACCAGAGAGACCCGTTTATGTATCGAGCTAGGCACTTAA
ATACAATATCTCTGCAATGCGGCAATTCAGTGGTTCGTCCAATCCATGTCAGACCCGTCTGTTGCCTTCC
TAATAAGGCACGATCGTACCACCTTACTTCCACCAATCGGCATGCACGGTGCTTTTTCTCTCCTTGTAAG
GCATGTTGCTAACTCATCGTTACCATGTTGCAAGACTACAAGAGTATTGCATAAGACTACATTAAGCTTG
CAGCTCCAGCTTTTGTTCCCTTTAGTGAGGGTTAATTGCGCGCTTGGCGTAATCATGGTCATAGCTGTTT
CCTGTGTGAAATTGTTATCCGCTCACAATTCCACACAACATACGAGCCGGAAGCATAAAGTGTAAAGCCT
GGGGTGCCTAATGAGTGAGCTAACTCACATTAATTGCGTTGCGCTCACTGCCCGCTTTCCAGTCGGGAAA
CCTGTCGTGCCAGCTGCATTAATGAATCGGCCAACGCGCGGGGAGAGGCGGTTTGCGTATTGGGCGCTCT
TCCGCTTCCTCGCTCACTGACTCGCTGCGCTCGGTCGTTCGGCTGCGGCGAGCGGTATCAGCTCACTCAA
AGGCGGTAATACGGTTATCCACAGAATCAGGGGATAACGCAGGAAAGAACATGTGAGCAAAAGGCCAGCA
AAAGGCCAGGAACCGTAAAAAGGCCGCGTTGCTGGCGTTTTTCCATAGGCTCCGCCCCCCTGACGAGCAT
CACAAAAATCGACGCTCAAGTCAGAGGTGGCGAAACCCGACAGGACTATAAAGATACCAGGCGTTTCCCC
CTGGAAGCTCCCTCGTGCGCTCTCCTGTTCCGACCCTGCCGCTTACCGGATACCTGTCCGCCTTTCTCTC
TTCGGGAAGCGTGGCGCTTTCTCATAGCTCACGCTGTAGGTATCTCAGTTCGGTGTAGGTCGTTCGCTCC
AAGCTGGGCTGTGTGCACGAACCCCCCGTTCAGCCCGACCGCTGCGCCTTATCCGGTAACTATCGTCTTG
AGTCCAACCCGGTAAGACACGACTTATCGCCACTGGCAGCAGCCACTGGTAACAGGATTAGCAGAGCGAG
GTATGTAGGCGGTGCTACAGAGTTCTTGAAGTGGTGGCCTAACTACGGCTACACTAGAAGAACAGTATTT
GGTATCTGCGCTCTGCTGAAGCCAGTTACCTTCGGAAAAAGAGTTGGTAGCTCTTGATCCGGCAAACAAA
CCACCGCTGGTAGCGGTGGTTTTTTTGTTTGCAAGCAGCAGATTACGCGCAGAAAAAAAGGATCTCAAGA
AGATCCTTTGATCTTTTCTACGGGGTCTGACGCTCAGTGGAACGAAAACTCACGTTAAGGGATTTTGGTC
ATGAGATTATCAAAAAGGATCTTCACCTAGATCCTTTTAAATTAAAAATGAAGTTTTAAATCAATCTAAA
GTATATATGAGTAAACTTGGTCTGACAGTTACCAATGCTTAATCAGTGAGGCACCTATCTCAGCGATCTG
TCTATTTCGTTCATCCATAGTTGCCTGACTCCCCGTCGTGTAGATAACTACGATACGGGAGGGCTTACCA
TCTGGCCCCAGTGCTGCAATGATACCGCGAGACCCACGCTCACCGGCTCCAGATTTATCAGCAATAAACC
AGCCAGCCGGAAGGGCCGAGCGCAGAAGTGGTCCTGCAACTTTATCCGCCTCCATCCAGTCTATTAATTG
TTGCCGGGAAGCTAGAGTAAGTAGTTCGCCAGTTAATAGTTTGCGCAACGTTGTTGCCATTGCTACAGGC
ATCGTGGTGTCACGCTCGTCGTTTGGTATGGCTTCATTCAGCTCCGGTTCCCAACGATCAAGGCGAGTTA
CATGATCCCCCATGTTGTGCAAAAAAGCGGTTAGCTCCTTCGGTCCTCCGATCGTTGTCAGAAGTAAGTT
GGCCGCAGTGTTATCACTCATGGTTATGGCAGCACTGCATAATTCTCTTACTGTCATGCCATCCGTAAGA
TGCTTTTCTGTGACTGGTGAGTACTCAACCAAGTCATTCTGAGAATAGTGTATGCGGCGACCGAGTTGCT
CTTGCCCGGCGTCAATACGGGATAATACCGCGCCACATAGCAGAACTTTAAAAGTGCTCATCATTGGAAA
ACGTTCTTCGGGGCGAAAACTCTCAAGGATCTTACCGCTGTTGAGATCCAGTTCGATGTAACCCACTCGT
GCACCCAACTGATCTTCAGCATCTTTTACTTTCACCAGCGTTTCTGGGTGAGCAAAAACAGGAAGGCAAA
ATGCCGCAAAAAAGGGAATAAGGGCGACACGGAAATGTTGAATACTCATACTCTTCCTTTTTCAATATTA
TTGAAGCATTTATCAGGGTTATTGTCTCATGAGCGGATACATATTTGAATGTATTTAGAAAAATAAACAA
ATAGGGGTTCCGCGCACATTTCCCCGAAAAGTGCCACCTAAATTGTAAGCGTTAATATTTTGTTAAAATT
CGCGTTAAATTTTTGTTAAATCAGCTCATTTTTTAACCAATAGGCCGAAATCGGCAAAATCCCTTATAAA
TCAAAAGAATAGACCGAGATAGGGT
[37 nt withheld, positions 4296-4332]
AAAGAACGTGGACTCCAACGTCAAAGG
[49 nt withheld, positions 4360-4408]
T
[91 nt withheld, positions 4410-4500]
G
[124 nt withheld, positions 4502-4625]
CCCATTCGCCATTCAGGCTGCGCAACTGTTGGGAAGGGCGATCGGTGCGGGCCTCTTCGCTATTACGCCA
GCTGGCGAAAGGGGGATGTGCTGCAAGGCGATTAAGTTGGGTAACGCCAGGGTTTTCCCAGTCACGACGT
TGTAAAACGACGGCCAGTGAGCGCGCGTAATACGACTCACTATAGGGCGAATTGGGTACGTCCCTAGGCC
TCCAAAAAAGCCTCCTCACTACTTCTGGAATAGCTCAGAGGCCGAGGCGGCCTCGGCCTCTGCATAAATA
AAAAAAATTAGTCAGCCATGGGGCGGAGAATGGGCGGAACTGGGCGGAGTTAGGGGCGGGATGGGCGGAG
TTAGGGGCGGGATAGCTAGAGCCAGACATGATAAGATACATTGATGAGTTTGGACAAACCACAACTAGAA
TGCAGTGAAAAAAATGCTTTATTTGTGAAATTTGTGATGCTATTGCTTTATTTGTAACCATTATAAGCTG
CAATAAACAAGTTCCTCTCACTCTCTGATATTCATTTCTTTGCAAGTTATAAATACTGAATAATAAGATG
ACATGAACTACTACTGCTAGAGATTTTCCACACTGACTAAAAGGGTCTGAGGGATCTCTAGTTACCAGAG
TCACACAACAGACGGGCACACACTACTTGAAGCACTCAAGGCAAGCTTTATTGAGGCTTAAGCAGTGGGT
TCCCTAGTTAGCCAGAGAGCTCCCAGGCTCAGATCTGGTCTAACCAGAGAGACCCAGTACAAGCAAAAAG
CAGATCTTGTCTTCGTTGGGAGTGAATTAGCCCTTCCAGTCCCCCCTTTTCTTTTAAAAAGTGGCTAAGA
TCTACAGCTGCCTTGTAAGTCATTGGTCTTAAAGGTACCCTATTCCTTTGCCCTCGGACGAGTGCTGGGG
CGTCGGTTTCCACTATCGGCGAGTACTTCTACACAGCCATCGGTCCAGACGGCCGCGCTTCTGCGGGCGA
TTTGTGTACGCCCGACAGTCCCGGCTCCGGATCGGACGATTGCGTCGCATCGACCCTGCGCCCAAGCTGC
ATCATCGAAATTGCCGTCAACCAAGCTCTGATAGAGTTGGTCAAGACCAATGCGGAGCATATACGCCCGG
AGCCGCGGCGATCCTGCAAGCTCCGGATGCCTCCGCTCGAAGTAGCGCGTCTGCTGCTCCATACAAGCCA
ACCACGGCCTCCAGAAGAAGATGTTGGCGACCTCGTATTGGGAATCCCCGAACATCGCCTCGCTCCAGTC
AATGACCGCTGTTATGCGGCCATTGTCCGTCAGGACATTGTTGGAGCCGAAATCCGCGTGCACGAGGTGC
CGGACTTCGGGGCAGTCCTCGGCCCAAAGCATCAGCTCATCGAGAGCCTGCGCGACGGACGCACTGACGG
TGTCGTCCATCACAGTTTGCCAGTGATACACATGGGGATCAGCAATCGCGCATATGAAATCACGCCATGT
AGTGTATTGACCGATTCCTTGCGGTCCGAATGGGCCGAACCCGCTCGTCTGGCTAAGATCGGCCGCAGCG
ATCGCATCCATGGCCTCCGCGACCGGCTGCAGAACAGCGGGCAGTTCGGTTTCAGGCAGGTCTTGCAACG
TGACACCCTGTGCACGGCGGGAGATGCAATAGGTCAGGCTCTCGCTAAATTCCCCAATGTCAAGCACTTC
CGGAATCGGGAGCGCGGCCGATGCAAAGTGCCGATAAACATAACGATCTTTGTAGAAACCATCGGCGCAG
CTATTTACCCGCAGGACATATCCACGCCCTCCTACATCGAAGCTGAAAGCACGAGATTCTTCGCCCTCCG
AGAGCTGCATCAGGTCGGAGACGCTGTCGAACTTTTCGATCAGAAACTTCTCGACAGACGTCGCGGTGAG
TTCAGGCTTTTTCATGGTGGCCACGTGAGGTCGAAAGGCCCGGAGATGAGGAAGAGGAGAACAGCGCGGC
AGACGTGCGCTTTTGAAGCGTGCAGAATGCCGGGCCTCCGGAGGACCTTCGGGCGCCCGCCCCGCCCCTG
AGCCCGCCCCTGAGCCCGCCCCCGGACCCACCCCTTCCCAGCCTCTGAGCCCAGAAAGCGAAGGAGCAAA
GCTGCTATTGGCCGCTGCCCCAAAGGCCTACCCGCTTCCATTGCTCAGCGGTGCTGTCCATCTGCACGAG
ACTAGTGAGACGTGCTACTTCCATTTGTCACGTCCTGCACGACGCGAGCTGCGGGGCGGGGGGGAACTTC
CTGACTAGGGGAGGAGTAGAAGGTGGCGCGAAGGGGCCACCAAAGAACGGAGCCGGTTGGCGCCTACCGG
TGGATGTGGAATGTGTGCGAGGCCAGAGGCCACTTGTGTAGCGCCAAGTGCCCAGCGGGGCTGCTAAAGC
GCATGCTCCAGACTGCCTTGGGAAAAGCGCCTCCCCTACCCGGTAGAATTCGAACCGCGGGAATTCCCGA
TGCGGGGAGGCGGCCCAAAGGGAGATCCGACTCGTCTGAGGGCGAAGGCGAAGACGCGGAAGAGGCCGCA
GAGCCGGCAGCAGGCCGCGGGAAGGAAGGTCCGCTGGATTGAGGGCCGAAGGGACGTAGCAGAAGGACGT
CCCGCGCAGAATCCAGGTGGCAACACAGGCGAGCAGCCATGGAAAGGACGTCAGCTTCCCCGACAACACC
ACGGAATTGTCAGTGCCCAACAGCCGAGCCCCTGTCCAGCAGCGGGCAAGGCAGGCGGCGATGAGTTCCG
CCGTGGCAATAGGGAGGGGGAAAGCGAAAGTCCCGGAAAGGAGCTGACAGGTGGTGGCAATGCCCCAACC
AGTGGGGGTTGCGTCAGCAAACACAGTGCACACCACGCCACGTTGCCTGACAACGGGCCACAACTCCTCA
TAAAGAGACAGCAACCAGGATTTATACAAGGAGGAGAAAATGAAAGCCATACGGGAAGCAATAGCATGAT
ACAAAGGCATTAAAGCAGCGTATCCACATAGCGTAAAAGGAGCAACATAGTTAAGAATACCAGTCAATCT
TTCACAAATTTTGTAATCCAGAGGTTGATTATCGGAATTCGATTATCACCACTTTGTACAAGAAAGCTGG
GTTTACAGGGCCTTCCGCCGCTTCTCGGCCACCTCTTTCCAGTACTGGCTGCTGGGGTTTTCTTTGATCA
TCAGGTCGAAGCTTTCTTGGGTCACGCCGCCCAGGTTCTTGTTCTCGCTGCTCTCGGGCACGATCACGCC
TGGGCTAGAGGTGGTGCTGGTCAGGTGGTCGTTCCGGTGCTTCCGCTTGCTCAGGCCGGCAGACAGCTCA
TTCTCCCGGCCCACCAGAGATCCGCTGGCGCTGGGCTGGATCATCTTCAGGGTCCGCCTGGGCACGCTGC
TGTTCTTGATGTTCTCTTTGATCTCTTCCTGCTTCTGCTTCATGCTGGGGTTCATTTCCAGAGGCCGCCA
GTGGCTGGGGTAGCCGCTCTCAAGCGCGGTGATCCGCGTCGCGATCCTTTCGGCGAGCCGTTTGCAGATC
GCCCGCAGCTCGAAACGGATGAAGCGCGGCAGATAATGGTGACAGACAACCAGGCCCCACAGCTTGCCGC
CGACCACCAGCGACACCGCCAGGGTGGCGCGCACGCCCATGTCCTTCAGGAACTGCAGATGGCACGGCGA
CATCGAGCGCAGGAAGCAGCCCGACATGTCGAGATCGCGCCCGGTCAGCGGCGACAGCCGCGGCTCCAGC
GGCACCGGCTGATAGGTGACGTCGACCAGCACGCGGACGCGCTGCCGCACGTACAGCTGCCGCGCCATCT
GCGGGACAGTCGACGACGGATAGCGGTTGCCGAAATAGGATTCGAGCCCAGGCACATGGCACTCGGAGAA
TACCAGGCCGTGGCCTTGCTCATCGAAACGATACACCATCACCCGGTCGTAGCCGGTGCACTGCTGAAAC
AGCAGCACGGTGTCATCGCACAGCGCGCGCAGTGAACCCGCCGTGCGGATCCGCTCCAGCGCCGGCGCCA
GCGTGCCTGACAGATCGATCGACGGGCCGGCACGTTCGAGTTCGATGATCAGCCCGCCTTCCGGAGGCCG
ATGCATCAGACCGCAGTACTCCGTAGAGGGATTGCCGATCCGGCAGCGCACCGCGACCGGCATGCCTTCG
GCGGTGGGATCGAGATGCGGCAGGATCTTGATCAACAGATCGCCGTCGATCTCGGCGAGCGGAACGCCGA
GTACGCTTCCGAGATTCAGAAATTCCGCGGCGTTGGCGCTGGCCTGGATGACGCGATGATCATGTTCGCT
GACGACCAGAAGCGCGCCATGCGGCTGGATCGAGCCGGCGAGGTGGATCTCTTCATGTTCGCAATTCGAA
TGAGAGGCGGTCCCGAATGCGGGGCTGCCAGAGGCATGACCTGCTACCATGGATCTGGGGCCGGGGTTCT
CCTCCACGTCGCCGCAGGTCAGCAGGCTGCCCCTGCCCTCGTCGACGATGGTGTCCTGGTCCTGGGCGCT
GGTCAGGTGAGGAGGCTGTCCGGCGGCAGGTGTGCTCTTCTTGATTTTCTGGCCAGGGCTGGGACAGGCA
GGGATATCGGGGGCCTCGGGGGTGCTAGGGCTGGACACCTCATCCACGGACAGCCGGAGCCGTCTGCGGG
CAGGGGGCCTGGCCTGATCTCTGCCAGGGGCGGCAGGAGGTCTGGCTCTCTTTCTGCTGCCGGAGGTGGC
GGAGGCAGGGGCTCTCAGGGCAGGTCTGGCAGGAGAGGGTTCCAGGGGCCTCCAATGGCTAGGGTAGCCG
CCGAGGCTAGGCAGCATGCTGTACTTGTACAGCTCGTCCATGCCGAGAGTGATCCCGGCGGCGGTCACGA
ACTCCAGCAGGACCATGTGATCGCGCTTCTCGTTGGGGTCTTTGCTCAGCTTGGACTGGGTGCTCAGGTA
GTGGTTGTCGGGCAGCAGCACGGGGCCGTCGCCGATGGGGGTGTTCTGCTGGTAGTGGTCGGCGAGCTGC
ACGCCGCCGTCCTCGATGTTGTGGCGGATCTTGAAGTTGGCCTTGATGCCGTTCTTCTGCTTGTCGGCGG
TGATATAGACGTTGTCGCTAAAGTAGTTGTACTCCAGCTTGTGCCCCAGGATGTTGCCGTCCTCCTTGAA
GTCGATGCCCTTCAGCTCGATGCGGTTCACCAGGGTGTCGCCCTCGAACTTCACCTCGGCGCGGGTCTTG
TAGTTGCCGTCGTCCTTGAAGAAGATGGTGCGCTCCTGGACGTAGCCTTCGGGCATGGCGGACTTGAAGA
AGTCGTGCTGCTTCATGTGGTCGGGGTAGCGGGCGAAGCACTGCACGCCCCAGGACAGGGTGGTCACGAG
GGTGGGCCAGGGCACGGGCAGCTTGCCGGTGGTGCAGATGAACTTCAGGGTCAGCTTGCCGTAGGTGGCA
TCGCCCTCGCCCTCGCCGGACACGCTGAACTTGTGGCCGTTTACGTCGCCGTCCAGCTCGACCAGGATGG
GCACCACCCCGGTGAACAGCTCCTCGCCCTTGCTCACCATGGTGGCAGCCTGCTTTTTTGTACAAACTTG
GGAGGCGTCTGCTCAGTCTCAGCGGGGACTGGGTGAGGCAGAGGATGGAGAGGGCTTTAAGCAGGCATGT
GGGCTGGGGCCTGGTGAGCCAGCCCTGCGGAGGGAGGAATGTGCGACAGGGGACGGGTGGGGCAGGGGGA
TGGCGGTGGGGGTGGGGGGTGTTGGCTGCTATTTTGGCAGGTGCCAGGGACAAGGCTACAGGAACATGTA
CCCCACGCCATATAAGCCCATGTGGTCCTCCAGCTGCTCAGATAAGCTATTTAAAACCAGAGCAGATATG
CAGGGAACAGTCATGCAACATAAACCAGCTGTCCCTCTTGAGAATCCTGATAAAGCAGAGGCCAGCAACC
CAGGCCTGGGAGGGCCAGCTGGGAGCAGGGTTGGGGGGCAGAAGGCAACCTCCAAGACACTCCATAAGTC
TCAGCACCAGAATCTTGGAAGGCAGAGGGCAAGAGTTATGTGCTGCTCCACTTGAACTGATGCTGGGGGT
AAAGACATCTTCCAGGCTACTGGCTCCTAATGGACTGAGCAGCCTTAGGCAGGTTGCCGGCTCTGCCAGC
CCCAGTGAGGACATCTGCAAGGTGGGTCTTCTCCATGACCAACT
